Addgene plasmid #32704: pMSCV-FLIP-puro-dsRed-GFP-miRNA
Depositing lab: Hans Clevers. Depositing organization: Hubrecht Institute. Publication: Controlled gene expression in primary Lgr5 organoid cultures. Koo BK, Stange DE, Sato T, Karthaus W, Farin HF, Huch M, van Es JH, Clevers H. Nat Methods. 2011 Dec 4. doi: 10.1038/nmeth.1802. PubMed 22138822.
Backbone
  Vector backbone: MSCV
  Backbone manufacturer: Richard O. Hynes group
  Modifications to backbone: 1) GFP to dsRed 2) Thy1.1-mir30 to emGFP-miR (Invitrogen)
  Vector type: Mammalian Expression, Retroviral, RNAi, Cre/Lox
  Selectable markers: Puromycin
Growth in bacteria
  Bacterial resistance: Ampicillin, 100 μg/mL
  Growth temperature: 37°C
  Growth strain: Stbl3
  Growth instructions: The depositor notes that XL1-Blue is also ok for general purpose use.
  Copy number: Unknown
Gene/Insert
  Gene/Insert name: emGFP-miRNA
  gRNA/shRNA sequence: It is a vector for cloning new miRNA.
  Cloning method: Ligation Independent Cloning
  Sequencing primers: 5′ CTCCCACAACGAGGACTACAC
Terms and licenses: Academic/Nonprofit Terms; Industry Terms: Not Available to Industry
How to cite: pMSCV-FLIP-puro-dsRed-GFP-miRNA was a gift from Hans Clevers (Addgene plasmid # 32704 ; http://n2t.net/addgene:32704 ; RRID:Addgene_32704)
