[The description below was written by a language model from this plasmid's Addgene catalogue record and pLannotate feature annotations shown in this document.]
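Description:
pMSCV-FLIP-puro-dsRed-GFP-miRNA is an 8,376 bp MSCV-based gammaretroviral vector for Cre-inducible RNAi in mammalian cells. It is propagated in E. coli through a high-copy ColE1/pUC-type origin with ampicillin resistance (AmpR); several short backbone remnants (lacI, rop, bom, lacZα, TcR and env fragments) are also annotated and appear to be non-functional leftovers. The viral portion is bounded by murine embryonic stem cell virus 5' and 3' LTRs and includes the MESV Ψ packaging signal and a truncated gag region, allowing the genome to be packaged into retroviral particles when viral proteins are supplied in trans. No internal promoter is annotated, so expression presumably comes from the 5' LTR, and a WPRE upstream of the 3' LTR is there to enhance transcript levels.

The payload is a "FLIP" cassette built from two incompatible lox pairs, loxN and lox5171. In the starting configuration, a forward-oriented puromycin resistance gene is joined through an F2A peptide to DsRed-Express2, so transduced cells can be selected with puromycin and appear red. Downstream, in the inverted orientation, lies EmGFP followed by miR-155 5' and 3' flanking sequences, which form the scaffold for an artificial miRNA. The oppositely oriented lox sites let Cre invert the region and then excise the puro-DsRed unit, locking the EmGFP-miRNA cassette in the sense orientation, so cells switch from red to green as knockdown begins. According to the record, this is an empty cloning vector for inserting new miRNA sequences. It derives from an earlier FLIP vector by replacing GFP with dsRed and Thy1.1-mir30 with emGFP-miR. The associated publication concerns controlled gene expression in primary Lgr5 organoid cultures.
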