Features (pLannotate 1.2.2; 27 found; start..end, strand, type, name):
    580..921     +  misc_feature   MESV Ψ: packaging signal of murine embryonic stem cell virus
    988..1404    +  CDS            gag (truncated): truncated Moloney murine leukemia virus (MMLV) gag gene lacking the start codon
   1417..1450    +  protein_bind   loxN: Cre-mediated recombination occurs in the 8-bp core sequence (GTATACCT). loxN sites are compatible with each other, but incompatible with loxP or lox2272 sites. Cre recombinase
   1473..2063    +  CDS            PuroR (fragment): puromycin N-acetyltransferase; pac from Streptomyces; confers resistance to puromycin
   2094..2159    +  CDS            F2A: 2A peptide from foot-and-mouth disease virus polyprotein Eukaryotic ribosomes fail to insert a peptide bond between the Gly and Pro residues, yielding separate polypeptides.
   2175..2852    +  CDS            DsRed-Express2: noncytotoxic tetrameric variant of DsRed fluorescent protein (Strack et al., 2008) mammalian codon-optimized
   2863..2896    +  protein_bind   lox5171: Cre-mediated recombination occurs in the 8-bp core sequence (GTACACAT). lox5171 sites are compatible with each other, but incompatible with loxP or loxN sites (Lee and Saito, 1988). Cre recombinase
   2961..3002    -  ncRNA          3' miR-155: sequence downstream of the precursor of mouse miR-155 microRNA (Uva et al., 2013) miRNA
   3066..3092    -  ncRNA          5' miR-155: sequence upstream of the precursor of mouse miR-155 microRNA (Uva et al., 2013) miRNA
   3152..3871    -  CDS            EmGFP: Emerald GFP mammalian codon-optimized
   3885..3918    -  protein_bind   loxN: Cre-mediated recombination occurs in the 8-bp core sequence (GTATACCT). loxN sites are compatible with each other, but incompatible with loxP or lox2272 sites. Cre recombinase
   3965..3998    -  protein_bind   lox5171: Cre-mediated recombination occurs in the 8-bp core sequence (GTACACAT). lox5171 sites are compatible with each other, but incompatible with loxP or loxN sites (Lee and Saito, 1988). Cre recombinase
   4044..4632    +  misc_feature   WPRE: woodchuck hepatitis virus posttranscriptional regulatory element
   4689..5204    +  LTR            3' LTR: 3' long terminal repeat from murine embryonic stem cell virus
   5397..5413    -  protein_bind   lac operator: The lac repressor binds to the lac operator to inhibit transcription in E. coli. This inhibition can be relieved by adding lactose or isopropyl-β-D-thiogalactopyranoside (IPTG). lac repressor encoded by lacI
   5421..5451    -  promoter       lac promoter: promoter for the E. coli lac operon
   5466..5487    -  protein_bind   CAP binding site: CAP binding activates transcription in the presence of cAMP. E. coli catabolite activator protein
   5500..5592    -  CDS            lacI (fragment): lac repressor; lacI; The lac repressor binds to the lac operator to inhibit transcription in E. coli. This inhibition can be relieved by adding lactose or isopropyl-β-D-thiogalactopyranoside (IPTG).
   5775..6363    -  rep_origin     ori: high-copy-number ColE1/pMB1/pBR322/pUC origin of replication
   6534..7394    -  CDS            AmpR: β-lactamase; bla; confers resistance to ampicillin, carbenicillin, and related antibiotics
   7395..7499    -  promoter       AmpR promoter: bla
   7594..7629    +  CDS            rop (fragment): Rop protein, which maintains plasmids at low copy number; rop
   7731..7830    +  misc_feature   bom (fragment): basis of mobility region from pBR322
   7836..7985    -  CDS            lacZα (fragment): LacZα fragment of β-galactosidase; lacZ fragment
   7989..8234    -  CDS            TcR (fragment): tetracycline efflux protein; tet; confers resistance to tetracycline
   8235..8333    +  CDS            env (fragment): murine leukemia virus gPr80 envelope polyprotein precursor; env; proteolytically cleaved into gp70SU and p15TM subunits
   8375..516     +  LTR            5' LTR (across the origin): 5' long terminal repeat from murine embryonic stem cell virus
>Addgene plasmid #32704 | pMSCV-FLIP-puro-dsRed-GFP-miRNA | depositor full sequence | sequence record 38167 | pMSCV-FLIP-puro-dsRed-GFP-miRNA sequence 8376 bps
TGAAAGACCCCACCTGTAGGTTTGGCAAGCTAGCTTAAGTAACGCCATTTTGCAAGGCATGGAAAATACA
TAACTGAGAATAGAGAAGTTCAGATCAAGGTTAGGAACAGAGAGACAGCAGAATATGGGCCAAACAGGAT
ATCTGTGGTAAGCAGTTCCTGCCCCGGCTCAGGGCCAAGAACAGATGGTCCCCAGATGCGGTCCCGCCCT
CAGCAGTTTCTAGAGAACCATCAGATGTTTCCAGGGTGCCCCAAGGACCTGAAAATGACCCTGTGCCTTA
TTTGAACTAACCAATCAGTTCGCTTCTCGCTTCTGTTCGCGCGCTTCTGCTCCCCGAGCTCAATAAAAGA
GCCCACAACCCCTCACTCGGCGCGCCAGTCCTCCGATAGACTGCGTCGCCCGGGTACCCGTATTCCCAAT
AAAGCCTCTTGCTGTTTGCATCCGAATCGTGGACTCGCTGATCCTTGGGAGGGTCTCCTCAGATTGATTG
ACTGCCCACCTCGGGGGTCTTTCATTTGGAGGTTCCACCGAGATTTGGAGACCCCTGCCTAGGGACCACC
GACCCCCCCGCCGGGAGGTAAGCTGGCCAGCGGTCGTTTCGTGTCTGTCTCTGTCTTTGTGCGTGTTTGT
GCCGGCATCTAATGTTTGCGCCTGCGTCTGTACTAGTTAGCTAACTAGCTCTGTATCTGGCGGACCCGTG
GTGGAACTGACGAGTTCTGAACACCCGGCCGCAACCCTGGGAGACGTCCCAGGGACTTTGGGGGCCGTTT
TTGTGGCCCGACCTGAGGAAGGGAGTCGATGTGGAATCCGACCCCGTCAGGATATGTGGTTCTGGTAGGA
GACGAGAACCTAAAACAGTTCCCGCCTCCGTCTGAATTTTTGCTTTCGGTTTGGAACCGAAGCCGCGCGT
CTTGTCTGCTGCAGCGCTGCAGCATCGTTCTGTGTTGTCTCTGTCTGACTGTGTTTCTGTATTTGTCTGA
AAATTAGGGCCAGACTGTTACCACTCCCTTAAGTTTGACCTTAGGTCACTGGAAAGATGTCGAGCGGATC
GCTCACAACCAGTCGGTAGATGTCAAGAAGAGACGTTGGGTTACCTTCTGCTCTGCAGAATGGCCAACCT
TTAACGTCGGATGGCCGCGAGACGGCACCTTTAACCGAGACCTCATCACCCAGGTTAAGATCAAGGTCTT
TTCACCTGGCCCGCATGGACACCCAGACCAGGTCCCCTACATCGTGACCTGGGAAGCCTTGGCTTTTGAC
CCCCCTCCCTGGGTCAAGCCCTTTGTACACCCTAAGCCTCCGCCTCCTCTTCCTCCATCCGCCCCGTCTC
TCCCCCTTGAACCTCCTCGTTCGACCCCGCCTCGATCCTCCCTTTATCCAGCCCTCACTCCTTCTCTAGG
CGCCGGAATTAGATCCATAACTTCGTATAGGATACCTTATACGAAGTTATCTCAGGTACCGCCACCATGG
TGGAGTACAAGCCCACGGTGCGCCTCGCCACCCGCGACGACGTCCCCAGGGCCGTACGCACCCTCGCCGC
CGCGTTCGCCGACTACCCCGCCACGCGCCACACCGTCGATCCGGACCGCCACATCGAGCGGGTCACCGAG
CTGCAAGAACTCTTCCTCACGCGCGTCGGGCTCGACATCGGCAAGGTGTGGGTCGCGGACGACGGCGCCG
CGGTGGCGGTCTGGACCACGCCGGAGAGCGTCGAAGCGGGGGCGGTGTTCGCCGAGATCGGCCCGCGCAT
GGCCGAGTTGAGCGGTTCCCGGCTGGCCGCGCAGCAACAGATGGAAGGCCTCCTGGCGCCGCACCGGCCC
AAGGAGCCCGCGTGGTTCCTGGCCACCGTCGGCGTCTCGCCCGACCACCAGGGCAAGGGTCTGGGCAGCG
CCGTCGTGCTCCCCGGAGTGGAGGCGGCCGAGCGCGCCGGGGTGCCCGCCTTCCTGGAGACCTCCGCGCC
CCGCAACCTCCCCTTCTACGAGCGGCTCGGCTTCACCGTCACCGCCGACGTCGAGGTGCCCGAAGGACCG
CGCACCTGGTGCATGACCCGCAAGCCCGGTGCCCTGTACAAGAAACAGAAAATTGTGGCACCAGTGAAAC
AGACTTTGAATTTTGACCTTCTCAAGTTGGCGGGAGACGTCGAGTCCAACCCTGGGCCCGGCCCGGTCGC
CACCATGGATAGCACTGAGAACGTCATCAAGCCCTTCATGCGCTTCAAGGTGCACATGGAGGGCTCCGTG
AACGGCCACGAGTTCGAGATCGAGGGCGAGGGCGAGGGCAAGCCCTACGAGGGCACCCAGACCGCCAAGC
TGCAGGTGACCAAGGGCGGCCCCCTGCCCTTCGCCTGGGACATCCTGTCCCCCCAGTTCCAGTACGGCTC
CAAGGTGTACGTGAAGCACCCCGCCGACATCCCCGACTACAAGAAGCTGTCCTTCCCCGAGGGCTTCAAG
TGGGAGCGCGTGATGAACTTCGAGGACGGCGGCGTGGTGACCGTGACCCAGGACTCCTCCCTGCAGGACG
GCACCTTCATCTACCACGTGAAGTTCATCGGCGTGAACTTCCCCTCCGACGGCCCCGTAATGCAGAAGAA
GACTCTGGGCTGGGAGCCCTCCACCGAGCGCCTGTACCCCCGCGACGGCGTGCTGAAGGGCGAGATCCAC
AAGGCGCTGAAGCTGAAGGGCGGCGGCCACTACCTGGTGGAGTTCAAGTCAATCTACATGGCCAAGAAGC
CCGTGAAGCTGCCCGGCTACTACTACGTGGACTCCAAGCTGGACATCACCTCCCACAACGAGGACTACAC
CGTGGTGGAGCAGTACGAGCGCGCCGAGGCCCGCCACCACCTGTTCCAGTAGTCTAGAAGCCATAACTTC
GTATAGTACACATTATACGAAGTTATGCATACCTGGAGGAAAAAAAAAAGGGGAGAGTCAGGGGTTTAAA
CTCGAGTGCGGCCAGATCTGGGCCATTTGTTCCATGTGAGTGCTAGTAACAGGCCTTGTGTCCTGACAAC
AGGCAGCATAATGAGTCAGTCAGTGGCCAAAACTCATTATGGACTGCCTGTTGTCAGCATACAGCCTTCA
GCAAGCCTCCAGGATCCACTGGTCGACTCACTACCTCCCTTTAAACGATCGACGGCCACGAAGTGCTTAG
CTTACTTGTACAGCTCGTCCATGCCGAGAGTGATCCCGGCGGCGGTCACGAACTCCAGCAGGACCATGTG
ATCGCGCTTCTCGTTGGGGTCTTTGCTCAGGGCGGACTGGGTGCTCAGGTAGTGGTTGTCGGGCAGCAGC
ACGGGGCCGTCGCCGATGGGGGTGTTCTGCTGGTAGTGGTCGGCGAGCTGCACGCTGCCGTCCTCGATGT
TGTGGCGGGTCTTGAAGTTCACCTTGATGCCGTTCTTCTGCTTGTCGGCGGTGATATAGACCTTGTGGCT
GTTGTAGTTGTACTCCAGCTTGTGCCCCAGGATGTTGCCGTCCTCCTTGAAGTCGATGCCCTTCAGCTCG
ATGCGGTTCACCAGGGTGTCGCCCTCGAACTTCACCTCGGCGCGGGTCTTGTAGTTGCCGTCGTCCTTGA
AGAAGATGGTGCGCTCCTGGACGTAGCCTTCGGGCATGGCGGACTTGAAGAAGTCGTGCTGCTTCATGTG
GTCGGGGTAGCGGGCGAAGCACTGCACGCCGTAGGTGAAGGTGGTCACGAGGGTGGGCCAGGGCACGGGC
AGCTTGCCGGTGGTGCAGATGAACTTCAGGGTCAGCTTGCCGTAGGTGGCATCGCCCTCGCCCTCGCCGG
ACACGCTGAACTTGTGGCCGTTTACGTCGCCGTCCAGCTCGACCAGGATGGGCACCACCCCGGTGAACAG
CTCCTCGCCCTTGCTCACCATGGTGGCGACCGGTATAACTTCGTATAAGGTATCCTATACGAAGTTATCC
ATTCAGGCTGTGCTAGCATCAATGGCATGGCACAAAGCTTAGCCATAACTTCGTATAATGTGTACTATAC
GAAGTTATCCCGGGTTAAACGACCTGCAGCCAAGCTTATCGATAATTCCCGATAATCAACCTCTGGATTA
CAAAATTTGTGAAAGATTGACTGGTATTCTTAACTATGTTGCTCCTTTTACGCTATGTGGATACGCTGCT
TTAATGCCTTTGTATCATGCTATTGCTTCCCGTATGGCTTTCATTTTCTCCTCCTTGTATAAATCCTGGT
TGCTGTCTCTTTATGAGGAGTTGTGGCCCGTTGTCAGGCAACGTGGCGTGGTGTGCACTGTGTTTGCTGA
CGCAACCCCCACTGGTTGGGGCATTGCCACCACCTGTCAGCTCCTTTCCGGGACTTTCGCTTTCCCCCTC
CCTATTGCCACGGCGGAACTCATCGCCGCCTGCCTTGCCCGCTGCTGGACAGGGGCTCGGCTGTTGGGCA
CTGACAATTCCGTGGTGTTGTCGGGGAAGCTGACGTCCTTTCCATGGCTGCTCGCCTGTGTTGCCACCTG
GATTCTGCGCGGGACGTCCTTCTGCTACGTCCCTTCGGCCCTCAATCCAGCGGACCTTCCTTCCCGCGGC
CTGCTGCCGGCTCTGCGGCCTCTTCCGCGTCTTCGCCTTCGCCCTCAGACGAGTCGGATCTCCCTTTGGG
CCGCCTCCCCGCATCGGGAATTATCGATAAAATAAAAGATTTTATTTAGTCTCCAGAAAAAGGGGGGAAT
GAAAGACCCCACCTGTAGGTTTGGCAAGCTAGCTTAAGTAACGCCATTTTGCAAGGCATGGAAAATACAT
AACTGAGAATAGAGAAGTTCAGATCAAGGTTAGGAACAGAGAGACAGCAGAATATGGGCCAAACAGGATA
TCTGTGGTAAGCAGTTCCTGCCCCGGCTCAGGGCCAAGAACAGATGGTCCCCAGATGCGGTCCCGCCCTC
AGCAGTTTCTAGAGAACCATCAGATGTTTCCAGGGTGCCCCAAGGACCTGAAAATGACCCTGTGCCTTAT
TTGAACTAACCAATCAGTTCGCTTCTCGCTTCTGTTCGCGCGCTTCTGCTCCCCGAGCTCAATAAAAGAG
CCCACAACCCCTCACTCGGCGCGCCAGTCCTCCGATAGACTGCGTCGCCCGGGTACCCGTGTATCCAATA
AACCCTCTTGCAGTTGCATCCGACTTGTGGTCTCGCTGTTCCTTGGGAGGGTCTCCTCTGAGTGATTGAC
TACCCGTCAGCGGGGGTCTTTCATGGGTAACAGTTTCTTGAAGTTGGAGAACAACATTCTGAGGGTAGGA
GTCGAATATTAAGTAATCCTGACTCAATTAGCCACTGTTTTGAATCCACATACTCCAATACTCCTGAAAT
AGTTCATTATGGACAGCGCAGAAGAGCTGGGGAGAATTAATTCGTAATCATGGTCATAGCTGTTTCCTGT
GTGAAATTGTTATCCGCTCACAATTCCACACAACATACGAGCCGGAAGCATAAAGTGTAAAGCCTGGGGT
GCCTAATGAGTGAGCTAACTCACATTAATTGCGTTGCGCTCACTGCCCGCTTTCCAGTCGGGAAACCTGT
CGTGCCAGCTGCATTAATGAATCGGCCAACGCGCGGGGAGAGGCGGTTTGCGTATTGGGCGCTCTTCCGC
TTCCTCGCTCACTGACTCGCTGCGCTCGGTCGTTCGGCTGCGGCGAGCGGTATCAGCTCACTCAAAGGCG
GTAATACGGTTATCCACAGAATCAGGGGATAACGCAGGAAAGAACATGTGAGCAAAAGGCCAGCAAAAGG
CCAGGAACCGTAAAAAGGCCGCGTTGCTGGCGTTTTTCCATAGGCTCCGCCCCCCTGACGAGCATCACAA
AAATCGACGCTCAAGTCAGAGGTGGCGAAACCCGACAGGACTATAAAGATACCAGGCGTTTCCCCCTGGA
AGCTCCCTCGTGCGCTCTCCTGTTCCGACCCTGCCGCTTACCGGATACCTGTCCGCCTTTCTCCCTTCGG
GAAGCGTGGCGCTTTCTCATAGCTCACGCTGTAGGTATCTCAGTTCGGTGTAGGTCGTTCGCTCCAAGCT
GGGCTGTGTGCACGAACCCCCCGTTCAGCCCGACCGCTGCGCCTTATCCGGTAACTATCGTCTTGAGTCC
AACCCGGTAAGACACGACTTATCGCCACTGGCAGCAGCCACTGGTAACAGGATTAGCAGAGCGAGGTATG
TAGGCGGTGCTACAGAGTTCTTGAAGTGGTGGCCTAACTACGGCTACACTAGAAGGACAGTATTTGGTAT
CTGCGCTCTGCTGAAGCCAGTTACCTTCGGAAAAAGAGTTGGTAGCTCTTGATCCGGCAAACAAACCACC
GCTGGTAGCGGTGGTTTTTTTGTTTGCAAGCAGCAGATTACGCGCAGAAAAAAAGGATCTCAAGAAGATC
CTTTGATCTTTTCTACGGGGTCTGACGCTCAGTGGAACGAAAACTCACGTTAAGGGATTTTGGTCATGAG
ATTATCAAAAAGGATCTTCACCTAGATCCTTTTAAATTAAAAATGAAGTTTTAAATCAATCTAAAGTATA
TATGAGTAAACTTGGTCTGACAGTTACCAATGCTTAATCAGTGAGGCACCTATCTCAGCGATCTGTCTAT
TTCGTTCATCCATAGTTGCCTGACTCCCCGTCGTGTAGATAACTACGATACGGGAGGGCTTACCATCTGG
CCCCAGTGCTGCAATGATACCGCGAGACCCACGCTCACCGGCTCCAGATTTATCAGCAATAAACCAGCCA
GCCGGAAGGGCCGAGCGCAGAAGTGGTCCTGCAACTTTATCCGCCTCCATCCAGTCTATTAATTGTTGCC
GGGAAGCTAGAGTAAGTAGTTCGCCAGTTAATAGTTTGCGCAACGTTGTTGCCATTGCTACAGGCATCGT
GGTGTCACGCTCGTCGTTTGGTATGGCTTCATTCAGCTCCGGTTCCCAACGATCAAGGCGAGTTACATGA
TCCCCCATGTTGTGCAAAAAAGCGGTTAGCTCCTTCGGTCCTCCGATCGTTGTCAGAAGTAAGTTGGCCG
CAGTGTTATCACTCATGGTTATGGCAGCACTGCATAATTCTCTTACTGTCATGCCATCCGTAAGATGCTT
TTCTGTGACTGGTGAGTACTCAACCAAGTCATTCTGAGAATAGTGTATGCGGCGACCGAGTTGCTCTTGC
CCGGCGTCAATACGGGATAATACCGCGCCACATAGCAGAACTTTAAAAGTGCTCATCATTGGAAAACGTT
CTTCGGGGCGAAAACTCTCAAGGATCTTACCGCTGTTGAGATCCAGTTCGATGTAACCCACTCGTGCACC
CAACTGATCTTCAGCATCTTTTACTTTCACCAGCGTTTCTGGGTGAGCAAAAACAGGAAGGCAAAATGCC
GCAAAAAAGGGAATAAGGGCGACACGGAAATGTTGAATACTCATACTCTTCCTTTTTCAATATTATTGAA
GCATTTATCAGGGTTATTGTCTCATGAGCGGATACATATTTGAATGTATTTAGAAAAATAAACAAATAGG
GGTTCCGCGCACATTTCCCCGAAAAGTGCCACCTGACGTCTAAGAAACCATTATTATCATGACATTAACC
TATAAAAATAGGCGTATCACGAGGCCCTTTCGTCTCGCGCGTTTCGGTGATGACGGTGAAAACCTCTGAC
ACATGCAGCTCCCGGAGACGGTCACAGCTTGTCTGTAAGCGGATGCCGGGAGCAGACAAGCCCGTCAGGG
CGCGTCAGCGGGTGTTGGCGGGTGTCGGGGCTGGCTTAACTATGCGGCATCAGAGCAGATTGTACTGAGA
GTGCACCATATGCGGTGTGAAATACCGCACAGATGCGTAAGGAGAAAATACCGCATCAGGCGCCATTCGC
CATTCAGGCTGCGCAACTGTTGGGAAGGGCGATCGGTGCGGGCCTCTTCGCTATTACGCCAGCTGGCGAA
AGGGGGATGTGCTGCAAGGCGATTAAGTTGGGTAACGCCAGGGTTTTCCCAGTCACGACGTTGTAAAACG
ACGGCGCAAGGAAGCAGCCCAGTAGTAGGTTGAGGCCGTTGAGCACCGCCGCCGCAAGGAATGGTGCATG
CAAGGAGATGGCGCCCAACAGTCCCCCGGCCACGGGGCCTGCCACCATACCCACGCCGAAACAAGCGCTC
ATGAGCCCGAAGTGGCGAGCCCGATCTTCCCCATCGGTGATGTCGGCGATATAGGCGCCAGCAACCGCAC
CTGTGGCGCCGGTGATGCCGGCCACGATGCGTCCGGCGTAGAGGCGATTAGTCCAATTTGTTAAAGACAG
GATATCAGTGGTCCAGGCTCTAGTTTTGACTCAACAATATCACCAGCTGAAGCCTATAGAGTACGAGCCA
TAGATAAAATAAAAGATTTTATTTAGTCTCCAGAAAAAGGGGGGAA
