>Addgene plasmid #32704 | pMSCV-FLIP-puro-dsRed-GFP-miRNA | addgene partial sequence | sequence record 41518 | pBABE-5
ATATCCATAACTTCGTATAGGATACCTTATACGAAGTTATCTCAGGTACCGCCACCATGACCGAGTACAA
GCCCACGGTGCGCCTCGCCACCCGCGACGACGTCCCCAGGGCCGTACGCACCCTCGCCGCCGCGTTCGCC
GACTACCCCGCCACGCGCCACACCGTCGATCCGGACCGCCACATCGAGCGGGTCACCGAGCTGCAAGAAC
TCTTCCTCACGCGCGTCGGGCTCGACATCGGCAAGGTGTGGGTCGCGGACGACGGCGCCGCGGTGGCGGT
CTGGACCACGCCGGAGAGCGTCGAAGCGGGGGCGGTGTTCGCCGAGATCGGCCCGCGCATGGCCGAGTTG
AGCGGTTCCCGGCTGGCCGCGCAGCAACAGATGGAAGGCCTCCTGGCGCCGCACCGGCCCAAGGAGCCCG
CGTGGTTCCTGGCCACCGTCGGCGTCTCGCCCGACCACCAGGGCAAGGGTCTGGGCAGCGCCGTCGTGCT
CCCCGGAGTGGAGGCGGCCGAGCGCGCCGGGGTGCCCGCCTTCCTGGAGAC
