>Addgene plasmid #32704 | pMSCV-FLIP-puro-dsRed-GFP-miRNA | addgene partial sequence | sequence record 41525 | EGFP-C 5'-CATGGTCCTGCTGGAGTTCGTG-3'
CGATCGTTTAAAGGGAGGTAGTGAGTCGACCAGTGGATCCTGGAGGCTTGCTGAAGGCTGTATGCTGTCG
TTCATGCACTCGCTGAAGGTTTTGGCCACTGACTGACCTTCAGCGTGCATGAACGACAGGACACAAGGCC
TGTTACTAGCACTCACATGGAACAAATGGCCCAGATCTGGCCGCACTCGAGTTTAAACCCCTGACTCTCC
CCTTTTTTTTTTCCTCCAGGTATGCATAACTTCGTATAATGTGTACTATACGAAGTTATGGCTTCTAGAC
TACTGGAACAGGTGGTGGCGGGCCTCGGCGCGCTCGTACTGCTCCACCACGGTGTAGTCCTCGTTGTGGG
AGGTGATGTCCAGCTTGGAGTCCACGTAGTAGTAGCCGGGCAGCTTCACGGGCTTCTTGGCCATGTANAT
TGACTTGAACTCCACCAGGTAGTGGCCGCCGCCCTTCAGCTTCAGCGCCTTGTGGATCTCGCCCTTCAGC
ACGCCGTCGCGGGGGTACAGGCGCTCGGTGGAGGGCTCCCAGCCCAGAGTCTTCTTCTGCATTACGGGGC
CGTCGGAGGGGAAGTTCACGCCCAA
