>Addgene plasmid #32704 | pMSCV-FLIP-puro-dsRed-GFP-miRNA | addgene partial sequence | sequence record 41527 | WPRE-R 5'-CATAGCGTAAAAGGAGCAACA-3'
AAATTTTGTAATCCAGAGGTTGATTATCGATAAGCTTGGCTGCAGGTCGACAGTTTGGGATAACTTCGTA
TAGTACACATTATACGAAGTTATGGCTAAGCTTTGTGCCATGCCATTGATGCTAGCACAGCCTGAATGGA
TAACTTCGTATAGGATACCTTATACGAAGTTATACCGGTCGCCACCATGGTGAGCAAGGGCGAGGAGCTG
TTCACCGGGGTGGTGCCCATCCTGGTCGAGCTGGACGGCGACGTAAACGGCCACAAGTTCAGCGTGTCCG
GCGAGGGCGAGGGCGATGCCACCTACGGCAAGCTGACCCTGAAGTTCATCTGCACCACCGGCAAGCTGCC
CGTGCCCTGGCCCACCCTCGTGACCACCTTCACCTACGGCGTGCAGTGCTTCGCCCGCTACCCCGACCAC
ATGAAGCAGCACGACTTCTTCAAGTCCGCCATGCCCGAAGGCTACGTCCAGGAGCGCACCATCTTCTTCA
AGGACGACGGCAACTACAAGACCCGCGCCGAGGTGAAGTTCGAGGGCGACACCCTGGTGAACCGCATCGA
GCTGAAGGGCATCGACTTCAAGGAGGACGGCAACATCCTGGGGCACAAGCTGGAGTACAACTACAACAGC
CACAAGGTCTATATCACCGCCGACAAGCAGAAGAACGGCATCAAGGTGAACTTCAAGACCCGCCACAACA
TCGAGGACGGCAGCGTGCAGCTCGCCGACCACTACCAGCAGAACACCCCCATCGGCGACGGCCCCGTGCT
GCTGCCCGACAACCACTACCTGAGCACCCAGTCCGCCCTGAGCAAAAACCCCAACGAGAAGCGCGATCAC
ATGGTCCTGCTGGAGT
